>Addgene plasmid #35542 | pGL3-110/+19 | depositor full sequence | sequence record 44888 | pGL3-110/+19 sequence 4935 bps
GGTACCGAGCTCTTACGCGTGCTAGCGGGGACACACCGGTCGGGGGCCAGGAGCGGAGATTGGCCAGCGG
GAGCTCGCACCTGTGTGGGGCGGGGAGCACTGCTCCTTGTAAGGCGAGCCCCCGCCGAGCCGGCTCTTCC
CTCCCGAGGCCCCAGATCTGCGATCTAAGTAAGCTTGGCATTCCGGTACTGTTGGTAAAGCCACCATGGA
AGACGCCAAAAACATAAAGAAAGGCCCGGCGCCATTCTATCCGCTGGAAGATGGAACCGCTGGAGAGCAA
CTGCATAAGGCTATGAAGAGATACGCCCTGGTTCCTGGAACAATTGCTTTTACAGATGCACATATCGAGG
TGGACATCACTTACGCTGAGTACTTCGAAATGTCCGTTCGGTTGGCAGAAGCTATGAAACGATATGGGCT
GAATACAAATCACAGAATCGTCGTATGCAGTGAAAACTCTCTTCAATTCTTTATGCCGGTGTTGGGCGCG
TTATTTATCGGAGTTGCAGTTGCGCCCGCGAACGACATTTATAATGAACGTGAATTGCTCAACAGTATGG
GCATTTCGCAGCCTACCGTGGTGTTCGTTTCCAAAAAGGGGTTGCAAAAAATTTTGAACGTGCAAAAAAA
GCTCCCAATCATCCAAAAAATTATTATCATGGATTCTAAAACGGATTACCAGGGATTTCAGTCGATGTAC
ACGTTCGTCACATCTCATCTACCTCCCGGTTTTAATGAATACGATTTTGTGCCAGAGTCCTTCGATAGGG
ACAAGACAATTGCACTGATCATGAACTCCTCTGGATCTACTGGTCTGCCTAAAGGTGTCGCTCTGCCTCA
TAGAACTGCCTGCGTGAGATTCTCGCATGCCAGAGATCCTATTTTTGGCAATCAAATCATTCCGGATACT
GCGATTTTAAGTGTTGTTCCATTCCATCACGGTTTTGGAATGTTTACTACACTCGGATATTTGATATGTG
GATTTCGAGTCGTCTTAATGTATAGATTTGAAGAAGAGCTGTTTCTGAGGAGCCTTCAGGATTACAAGAT
TCAAAGTGCGCTGCTGGTGCCAACCCTATTCTCCTTCTTCGCCAAAAGCACTCTGATTGACAAATACGAT
TTATCTAATTTACACGAAATTGCTTCTGGTGGCGCTCCCCTCTCTAAGGAAGTCGGGGAAGCGGTTGCCA
AGAGGTTCCATCTGCCAGGTATCAGGCAAGGATATGGGCTCACTGAGACTACATCAGCTATTCTGATTAC
ACCCGAGGGGGATGATAAACCGGGCGCGGTCGGTAAAGTTGTTCCATTTTTTGAAGCGAAGGTTGTGGAT
CTGGATACCGGGAAAACGCTGGGCGTTAATCAAAGAGGCGAACTGTGTGTGAGAGGTCCTATGATTATGT
CCGGTTATGTAAACAATCCGGAAGCGACCAACGCCTTGATTGACAAGGATGGATGGCTACATTCTGGAGA
CATAGCTTACTGGGACGAAGACGAACACTTCTTCATCGTTGACCGCCTGAAGTCTCTGATTAAGTACAAA
GGCTATCAGGTGGCTCCCGCTGAATTGGAATCCATCTTGCTCCAACACCCCAACATCTTCGACGCAGGTG
TCGCAGGTCTTCCCGACGATGACGCCGGTGAACTTCCCGCCGCCGTTGTTGTTTTGGAGCACGGAAAGAC
GATGACGGAAAAAGAGATCGTGGATTACGTCGCCAGTCAAGTAACAACCGCGAAAAAGTTGCGCGGAGGA
GTTGTGTTTGTGGACGAAGTACCGAAAGGTCTTACCGGAAAACTCGACGCAAGAAAAATCAGAGAGATCC
TCATAAAGGCCAAGAAGGGCGGAAAGATCGCCGTGTAATTCTAGAGTCGGGGCGGCCGGCCGCTTCGAGC
AGACATGATAAGATACATTGATGAGTTTGGACAAACCACAACTAGAATGCAGTGAAAAAAATGCTTTATT
TGTGAAATTTGTGATGCTATTGCTTTATTTGTAACCATTATAAGCTGCAATAAACAAGTTAACAACAACA
ATTGCATTCATTTTATGTTTCAGGTTCAGGGGGAGGTGTGGGAGGTTTTTTAAAGCAAGTAAAACCTCTA
CAAATGTGGTAAAATCGATAAGGATCCGTCGACCGATGCCCTTGAGAGCCTTCAACCCAGTCAGCTCCTT
CCGGTGGGCGCGGGGCATGACTATCGTCGCCGCACTTATGACTGTCTTCTTTATCATGCAACTCGTAGGA
CAGGTGCCGGCAGCGCTCTTCCGCTTCCTCGCTCACTGACTCGCTGCGCTCGGTCGTTCGGCTGCGGCGA
GCGGTATCAGCTCACTCAAAGGCGGTAATACGGTTATCCACAGAATCAGGGGATAACGCAGGAAAGAACA
TGTGAGCAAAAGGCCAGCAAAAGGCCAGGAACCGTAAAAAGGCCGCGTTGCTGGCGTTTTTCCATAGGCT
CCGCCCCCCTGACGAGCATCACAAAAATCGACGCTCAAGTCAGAGGTGGCGAAACCCGACAGGACTATAA
AGATACCAGGCGTTTCCCCCTGGAAGCTCCCTCGTGCGCTCTCCTGTTCCGACCCTGCCGCTTACCGGAT
ACCTGTCCGCCTTTCTCCCTTCGGGAAGCGTGGCGCTTTCTCATAGCTCACGCTGTAGGTATCTCAGTTC
GGTGTAGGTCGTTCGCTCCAAGCTGGGCTGTGTGCACGAACCCCCCGTTCAGCCCGACCGCTGCGCCTTA
TCCGGTAACTATCGTCTTGAGTCCAACCCGGTAAGACACGACTTATCGCCACTGGCAGCAGCCACTGGTA
ACAGGATTAGCAGAGCGAGGTATGTAGGCGGTGCTACAGAGTTCTTGAAGTGGTGGCCTAACTACGGCTA
CACTAGAAGAACAGTATTTGGTATCTGCGCTCTGCTGAAGCCAGTTACCTTCGGAAAAAGAGTTGGTAGC
TCTTGATCCGGCAAACAAACCACCGCTGGTAGCGGTGGTTTTTTTGTTTGCAAGCAGCAGATTACGCGCA
GAAAAAAAGGATCTCAAGAAGATCCTTTGATCTTTTCTACGGGGTCTGACGCTCAGTGGAACGAAAACTC
ACGTTAAGGGATTTTGGTCATGAGATTATCAAAAAGGATCTTCACCTAGATCCTTTTAAATTAAAAATGA
AGTTTTAAATCAATCTAAAGTATATATGAGTAAACTTGGTCTGACAGTTACCAATGCTTAATCAGTGAGG
CACCTATCTCAGCGATCTGTCTATTTCGTTCATCCATAGTTGCCTGACTCCCCGTCGTGTAGATAACTAC
GATACGGGAGGGCTTACCATCTGGCCCCAGTGCTGCAATGATACCGCGAGACCCACGCTCACCGGCTCCA
GATTTATCAGCAATAAACCAGCCAGCCGGAAGGGCCGAGCGCAGAAGTGGTCCTGCAACTTTATCCGCCT
CCATCCAGTCTATTAATTGTTGCCGGGAAGCTAGAGTAAGTAGTTCGCCAGTTAATAGTTTGCGCAACGT
TGTTGCCATTGCTACAGGCATCGTGGTGTCACGCTCGTCGTTTGGTATGGCTTCATTCAGCTCCGGTTCC
CAACGATCAAGGCGAGTTACATGATCCCCCATGTTGTGCAAAAAAGCGGTTAGCTCCTTCGGTCCTCCGA
TCGTTGTCAGAAGTAAGTTGGCCGCAGTGTTATCACTCATGGTTATGGCAGCACTGCATAATTCTCTTAC
TGTCATGCCATCCGTAAGATGCTTTTCTGTGACTGGTGAGTACTCAACCAAGTCATTCTGAGAATAGTGT
ATGCGGCGACCGAGTTGCTCTTGCCCGGCGTCAATACGGGATAATACCGCGCCACATAGCAGAACTTTAA
AAGTGCTCATCATTGGAAAACGTTCTTCGGGGCGAAAACTCTCAAGGATCTTACCGCTGTTGAGATCCAG
TTCGATGTAACCCACTCGTGCACCCAACTGATCTTCAGCATCTTTTACTTTCACCAGCGTTTCTGGGTGA
GCAAAAACAGGAAGGCAAAATGCCGCAAAAAAGGGAATAAGGGCGACACGGAAATGTTGAATACTCATAC
TCTTCCTTTTTCAATATTATTGAAGCATTTATCAGGGTTATTGTCTCATGAGCGGATACATATTTGAATG
TATTTAGAAAAATAAACAAATAGGGGTTCCGCGCACATTTCCCCGAAAAGTGCCACCTG
[124 nt withheld, positions 4190-4313]
C
[91 nt withheld, positions 4315-4405]
A
[49 nt withheld, positions 4407-4455]
CCTTTGACGTTGGAGTCCACGTTCTTT
[37 nt withheld, positions 4483-4519]
ACCCTATCTCGGTCTATTCTTTTGATTTATAAGGGATTTTGCCGATTTCGGCCTATTGGTTAAAAAATGA
GCTGATTTAACAAAAATTTAACGCGAATTTTAACAAAATATTAACGCTTACAATTTGCCATTCGCCATTC
AGGCTGCGCAACTGTTGGGAAGGGCGATCGGTGCGGGCCTCTTCGCTATTACGCCAGCCCAAGCTACCAT
GATAAGTAAGTAATATTAAGGTACGGGAGGTACTTGGAGCGGCCGCAATAAAATATCTTTATTTTCATTA
CATCTGTGTGTTGGTTTTTTGTGTGAATCGATAGTACTAACATACGCTCTCCATCAAAACAAAACGAAAC
AAAACAAACTAGCAAAATAGGCTGTCCCCAGTGCAAGTGCAGGTGCCAGAACATTTCTCTATCGAT
Features (pLannotate 1.2.2; 11 found; start..end, strand, type, name):
    206..1858    +  CDS            luciferase: firefly luciferase; luc+; enhanced luc+ version of the luciferase gene
   1899..2020    -  polyA_signal   SV40 poly(A) signal: SV40 polyadenylation signal
   2043..2111    -  CDS            large T antigen (fragment): large T antigen from SV40 (simian virus 40)
   2127..2259    +  CDS            TcR (fragment): tetracycline efflux protein; tet; confers resistance to tetracycline
   2439..3027    -  rep_origin     ori: high-copy-number ColE1/pMB1/pBR322/pUC origin of replication
   3198..4058    -  CDS            AmpR: β-lactamase; bla; confers resistance to ampicillin, carbenicillin, and related antibiotics
   4059..4163    -  promoter       AmpR promoter: bla
   4190..4618    +  rep_origin     f1 ori (sequence partly withheld): f1 bacteriophage origin of replication; arrow indicates direction of (+) strand synthesis
   4650..4717    -  CDS            lacZα (fragment): LacZα fragment of β-galactosidase; lacZ fragment
   4776..4824    +  polyA_signal   poly(A) signal: synthetic polyadenylation signal
   4838..4929    +  misc_feature   pause site: RNA polymerase II transcriptional pause signal from the human α2 globin gene
