[The description below was written by a language model from this plasmid's Addgene catalogue record and pLannotate feature annotations shown in this document.]
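Description:
pGL3-110/+19 is a firefly luciferase promoter-reporter plasmid built on the promoterless pGL3-basic backbone, intended for transient transfection of mammalian cells. It is about 4.9 kb in total and is propagated in E. coli using a high-copy ColE1/pUC-type origin with ampicillin selection through the β-lactamase gene and its own promoter. An f1 origin is also present, which permits single-stranded DNA production. The short large T antigen, TcR and lacZα fragments flagged by the annotation are non-functional backbone remnants rather than designed elements.

The insert is a 129 bp human genomic fragment from the promoter region of the miR-200b-200a-429 microRNA cluster. The name suggests it spans positions -110 to +19, presumably relative to the transcription start site, although the record does not define the numbering. It was cloned between NheI and BglII sites, both retained, directly upstream of the luc+ coding sequence. The feature table does not annotate the insert itself, but it would lie in the unannotated region before luciferase. Because the backbone supplies no eukaryotic promoter, luciferase output depends on the transcriptional activity of the cloned fragment. The "tag" listed in the catalogue is really this downstream reporter, not a protein fusion. An SV40 polyadenylation signal terminates the reporter transcript. An upstream synthetic poly(A) signal and the α2-globin transcriptional pause site reduce background from spurious read-through transcription originating in the backbone.

The associated publication concerns a double-negative feedback loop between ZEB1/SIP1 and the miR-200 family in epithelial-mesenchymal transition, so the construct is suited to assaying minimal promoter activity of this cluster and its regulation. The depositor notes that the supplied full sequence contains an assembly error near its start (a missing base and one mismatch), and that the repository's sequencing results are correct. This accounts for the one-base difference between the listed size and the sequence record.
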