Addgene plasmid #35542: pGL3-110/+19
Depositing lab: Greg Goodall. Depositing organization: Central Adelaide Local Health Network. Publication: A double-negative feedback loop between ZEB1-SIP1 and the microRNA-200 family regulates epithelial-mesenchymal transition. Bracken CP, Gregory PA, Kolesnikoff N, Bert AG, Wang J, Shannon MF, Goodall GJ. Cancer Res. 2008 Oct 1;68(19):7846-54. 10.1158/0008-5472.CAN-08-1942 PubMed 18829540.
Backbone
  Vector backbone: pGL3-basic
  Backbone manufacturer: Promega
  Backbone size w/o insert (bp): 4818
  Total vector size (bp): 4936
  Vector type: Luciferase
Growth in bacteria
  Bacterial resistance: Ampicillin, 100 μg/mL
  Growth temperature: 37°C
  Growth strain: DH5alpha
  Copy number: Unknown
Gene/Insert
  Gene/Insert name: promoter region of miR200b-200a-429 genomic cluster (alt names: MIRN200B; MIRN200A; MIRN429)
  Species: H. sapiens (human)
  Insert size (bp): 129
  GenBank ID: 406984 406983
  Entrez Gene: MIR200B (a.k.a. MIRN200B, mir-200b); MIR429 (a.k.a. MIRN429, hsa-mir-429, mir-429); MIR200A (a.k.a. MIRN200A, mir-200a)
  Promoter: none
  Tag / fusion protein: luciferase (C terminal on backbone)
  Cloning method: Restriction Enzyme; 5′ cloning site NheI (not destroyed); 3′ cloning site BglII (not destroyed)
  Sequencing primers: 5′ CTAGCAAAATAGGCTGTCCC; 3′ CTTTATGTTTTTGGCGTCTTCCA
Terms and licenses: Academic/Nonprofit Terms; Industry Terms: Not Available to Industry
Depositor comments: Please note that Addgene's sequencing results identified an insert at bp# 25/26 and a single nucleotide mismatch at bp# 38 when compared to the full plasmid sequence provided by the depositing laboratory. The insert at 25/26 and mismatch at 38 was due to an error made in assembling the promoter and plasmid sequences. Addgene's sequencing results are correct at these locations.
How to cite: pGL3-110/+19 was a gift from Greg Goodall (Addgene plasmid # 35542 ; http://n2t.net/addgene:35542 ; RRID:Addgene_35542)
