>Addgene plasmid #35542 | pGL3-110/+19 | addgene partial sequence | sequence record 46462 | LucNRev 5'-CCTTATGCAGTTGCTCTCC-3'
TGGCGCCGGGCCTTTCTTTATGTTTTTGGCGTCTTCCATGGTGGCTTTACCAACAGTACCGGAATGCCAA
GCTTACTTAGATCGCAGATCTGGGGCCTCGGGAGGGAAGAGCCGGCTCGGCGGGGGCTCGCCTTACAAGG
AGCAGTGCTCCCCGCCCCACACAGGTGCGAGCTCCCGCTGGCCAATCTCCGCTCCTGGCCCCCGACAGGT
GTGTCCCCTGGCTAGCACGCGTAAGAGCTCGGTACCTATCGATAGAGAAATGTTCTGGCACCTGCACTTG
CACTGGGGACAGCCTATTTTGCTAGTTTGTTTTGTTTCGTTTTGTTTTGATGGAGAGCGTATGTTAGTAC
TATCGATTCACACAAAAAACCAACACACAGATGTAATGAAAATAAAGATATTTTATTGCGGCCGCTCCAA
GTACCTCCCGTACCTTAATATTACTTACTTATCATGGTAGCTTGGGCTGGCGTAATAGCGAAGAGGCCCG
CACCGATCGCCCTTCCCAACAGTTGCGCAGCCTGAATGGCGAATGGCAAATTGTAAGCGTTAATATTTTG
TTAAAATTCGCGTTAAATTTTTGTTAAATCAGCTCATTTTTTAACCAATAGGCCGAAATCGGCAAAATCC
CTTATAAATCAAAAGAATAGACCGAGATAGGGTTGAGTGTTGTTCCAGTTTGG
